Addgene plasmid #30999: pNI4
Depositing lab: Adam Bogdanove & Daniel Voytas. Depositing organization: University of Minnesota. Publication: Efficient design and assembly of custom TALEN and other TAL effector-based constructs for DNA targeting. Cermak T, Doyle EL, Christian M, Wang L, Zhang Y, Schmidt C, Baller JA, Somia NV, Bogdanove AJ, Voytas DF. Nucleic Acids Res. 2011 Jul;39(12):e82. doi: 10.1093/nar/gkr218 PubMed 21493687.
Backbone
  Vector backbone: pTC14
  Backbone size w/o insert (bp): 2989
Growth in bacteria
  Bacterial resistance: Tetracycline, 10 μg/mL
  Growth temperature: 37°C
  Growth strain: DH5alpha
  Growth instructions: DH10B/LB+antibiotics
  Copy number: High Copy
Gene/Insert
  Gene/Insert name: repeat NI4
  Species: Xanthamonas oryzae
  Insert size (bp): 104
  Cloning method: Restriction Enzyme; 5′ cloning site XbaI (not destroyed); 3′ cloning site XhoI (not destroyed)
  Sequencing primers: 5′ pTC14_F2 (caagcctgattgggagaaaa)
Terms and licenses: Academic/Nonprofit Terms; Industry Terms: Not Available to Industry
How to cite: pNI4 was a gift from Adam Bogdanove & Daniel Voytas (Addgene plasmid # 30999 ; http://n2t.net/addgene:30999 ; RRID:Addgene_30999)
