[The description below was written by a language model from this plasmid's Addgene catalogue record and pLannotate feature annotations shown in this document.]
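Description:
pNI4 is a small, high-copy bacterial module plasmid from a Golden Gate-style toolkit for assembling custom TALENs and other TAL effector-based DNA-targeting constructs. It is built on the pTC14 backbone (about 3 kb) and carries a 104 bp insert, "repeat NI4", a single TAL effector repeat derived from Xanthomonas oryzae and cloned between XbaI and XhoI sites, both of which are retained. By the naming convention of such kits, "NI" refers to the repeat-variable diresidue of the repeat (generally associated with recognition of adenine) and "4" to the position the module is designed to occupy in an ordered repeat array, although the record itself does not spell this out.

The plasmid replicates in E. coli from a high-copy ColE1/pUC-type origin and is selected with tetracycline through a TcR efflux protein gene driven by its native tet promoter. The automated annotation of the 3,099 nt depositor sequence also picks up short remnants of earlier vector ancestry: fragments of lacI, an RSF origin and a kanamycin resistance gene, none of which are expected to be functional, plus a T7 promoter and rrnB T1 and T2 terminators. The TAL repeat itself is not annotated in the feature table, and the record gives no indication that it is meant to be expressed from this plasmid. Instead, pNI4 serves as a source of one repeat unit, to be combined with other repeat modules into arrays that specify a chosen DNA target and are then moved into TALEN or TAL effector expression backbones.
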