Features (pLannotate 1.2.2; 10 found; start..end, strand, type, name):
      1..54      -  CDS            lacI (fragment): lac repressor; lacI; The lac repressor binds to the lac operator to inhibit transcription in E. coli. This inhibition can be relieved by adding lactose or isopropyl-β-D-thiogalactopyranoside (IPTG).
     56..180     -  rep_origin     RSF ori (fragment): Plasmids containing the RSF 1030 origin of replication can be propagated in E. coli cells that contain additional plasmids with compatible origins.
    196..224     +  promoter       tet promoter: E. coli promoter for tetracycline efflux protein gene
    272..1462    +  CDS            TcR: tetracycline efflux protein; tet; confers resistance to tetracycline
   1560..1634    +  CDS            KanR (fragment): aminoglycoside phosphotransferase; aphA-3; confers resistance to kanamycin
   1637..1655    -  promoter       T7 promoter: promoter for bacteriophage T7 RNA polymerase
   1948..2536    +  rep_origin     ori: high-copy-number ColE1/pMB1/pBR322/pUC origin of replication
   2719..2811    +  CDS            lacI (fragment): lac repressor; lacI; The lac repressor binds to the lac operator to inhibit transcription in E. coli. This inhibition can be relieved by adding lactose or isopropyl-β-D-thiogalactopyranoside (IPTG).
   2866..2893    -  terminator     rrnB T2 terminator: transcription terminator T2 from the E. coli rrnB gene
   3025..3068    +  terminator     rrnB T1 terminator: Escherichia coli rrnB; transcription terminator T1 from the E. coli rrnB gene
>Addgene plasmid #30999 | pNI4 | depositor full sequence | sequence record 14235 | Author sequence
CTGCATTAATGAATCGGCCAACGCGCGGGGAGAGGCGGTTTGCGTATTGGGCGCTCTTCCGCTTCCTCGC
TCACTGACTCGCTGCGCTCGGTCGTTCGGCTGCGGCGAGCGGTATCAGCTCACTCAAAGGCGGTAATACG
GTTATCCACAGAATCAGGGGATAACGCAGGAAAGAACATGAATTAATTCTCATGTTTGACAGCTTATCAT
CGATTAGCTTTAATGCGGTAGTTTATCACAGTTAAATTGCTAACGCAGTCAGGCACCGTGTATGAAATCT
AACAATGCGCTCATCGTCATCCTCGGCACCGTCACCCTGGATGCTGTAGGCATAGGCTTGGTTATGCCGG
TACTGCCGGGCCTCTTGCGGGATATCGTCCATTCCGACAGCATCGCCAGTCACTATGGCGTGCTGCTAGC
GCTATATGCGTTGATGCAATTTCTATGCGCACCCGTTCTCGGAGCACTGTCCGACCGCTTTGGCCGCCGC
CCAGTCCTGCTCGCTTCGCTACTTGGAGCCACTATCGACTACGCGATCATGGCGACCACACCCGTCCTGT
GGATTCTCTACGCCGGACGCATCGTGGCCGGCATCACCGGCGCCACAGGTGCGGTTGCTGGCGCCTATAT
CGCCGACATCACCGATGGGGAAGATCGGGCTCGCCACTTCGGGCTCATGAGCGCTTGTTTCGGCGTGGGT
ATGGTGGCAGGCCCCGTGGCCGGGGGACTGTTGGGCGCCATCTCCTTACATGCACCATTCCTTGCGGCGG
CGGTGCTCAACGGCCTCAACCTACTACTGGGCTGCTTCCTAATGCAGGAGTCGCATAAGGGAGAGCGCCG
ACCCATGCCCTTGAGAGCCTTCAACCCAGTCAGCTCCTTCCGGTGGGCGCGGGGCATGACTATCGTCGCC
GCACTTATGACTGTCTTCTTTATCATGCAACTCGTAGGACAGGTGCCGGCAGCGCTCTGGGTCATTTTCG
GCGAGGACCGCTTTCGCTGGAGCGCGACGATGATCGGCCTGTCGCTTGCGGTATTCGGAATCTTGCACGC
CCTCGCTCAAGCCTTCGTCACTGGTCCCGCCACCAAACGTTTCGGCGAGAAGCAGGCCATTATCGCCGGC
ATGGCGGCCGACGCGCTGGGCTACGTCTTGCTGGCGTTCGCGACGCGAGGCTGGATGGCCTTCCCCATTA
TGATTCTTCTCGCTTCCGGCGGCATCGGGATGCCCGCGTTGCAGGCCATGCTGTCCAGGCAGGTAGATGA
CGACCATCAGGGACAGCTTCAAGGATCGCTCGCGGCTCTTACCAGCCTAACTTCGATCATTGGACCGCTG
ATCGTCACGGCGATTTATGCCGCCTCGGCGAGCACATGGAACGGGTTGGCATGGATTGTAGGCGCCGCCC
TATACCTTGTCTGCCTCCCCGCGTTGCGTCGCGGTGCATGGAGCCGGGCCACCTCGACCTGAATGGAAGC
CGGCGGCACCTCGCTAACGGATTCACCACTCCAAGAATTGGAGCCAATCAATTCTTGCGGAGAACTGTGA
ATGCGCAAACCAACCCTTGATCGGGGAAGAACAGTATGTCGAGCTATTTTTTGACTTACTGGGGATCAAG
CCTGATTGGGAGAAAATAAAATATCCCCTATAGTGAGTCGTATTACATGGTCATAGCTGTTTCCTGGCAG
CTCTGGCCCGTGTCTCAAAATCTCTGATGTTACATTGCACAAGATAAAAATATATCATCATGCCTCCTCT
AGAGGTCTCGCCAGGACCATGGCCTGACCCCGGACCAAGTGGTGGCTATCGCCAGCAACATTGGCGGCAA
GCAAGCGCTCGAAACGGTGCAGCGGCTGTTGGAGACCCTCGAGCCACCCATGACCAAAATCCCTTAACGT
GAGTTACGCGTCGTTCCACTGAGCGTCAGACCCCGTAGAAAAGATCAAAGGATCTTCTTGAGATCCTTTT
TTTCTGCGCGTAATCTGCTGCTTGCAAACAAAAAAACCACCGCTACCAGCGGTGGTTTGTTTGCCGGATC
AAGAGCTACCAACTCTTTTTCCGAAGGTAACTGGCTTCAGCAGAGCGCAGATACCAAATACTGTTCTTCT
AGTGTAGCCGTAGTTAGGCCACCACTTCAAGAACTCTGTAGCACCGCCTACATACCTCGCTCTGCTAATC
CTGTTACCAGTGGCTGCTGCCAGTGGCGATAAGTCGTGTCTTACCGGGTTGGACTCAAGACGATAGTTAC
CGGATAAGGCGCAGCGGTCGGGCTGAACGGGGGGTTCGTGCACACAGCCCAGCTTGGAGCGAACGACCTA
CACCGAACTGAGATACCTACAGCGTGAGCTATGAGAAAGCGCCACGCTTCCCGAAGGGAGAAAGGCGGAC
AGGTATCCGGTAAGCGGCAGGGTCGGAACAGGAGAGCGCACGAGGGAGCTTCCAGGGGGAAACGCCTGGT
ATCTTTATAGTCCTGTCGGGTTTCGCCACCTCTGACTTGAGCGTCGATTTTTGTGATGCTCGTCAGGGGG
GCGGAGCCTATGGAAAAACGCCAGCAACGCGGCCTTTTTACGGTTCCTGGCCTTTTGCTGGCCTTTTGCT
CACATGTTCTTTCCTGCGTTATCCCCTGATTCTGTGGATAACCGTATTACCGCCTTTGAGTGAGCTGATA
CCGCTCGCCGCAGCCGAACGACCGAGCGCAGCGAGTCAGTGAGCGAGGAAGCGGAAGAGCGCCCAATACG
CAAACCGCCTCTCCCCGCGCGTTGGCCGATTCATTAATGCAGCTGGCACGACAGGTTTCCCGACTGGAAA
GCGGGCAGTGAGCGCAACGCAATTAATACGCGTACCGCTAGCCAGGAAGAGTTTGTAGAAACGCAAAAAG
GCCATCCGTCAGGATGGCCTTCTGCTTAGTTTGATGCCTGGCAGTTTATGGCGGGCGTCCTGCCCGCCAC
CCTCCGGGCCGTTGCTTCACAACGTTCAAATCCGCTCCCGGCGGATTTGTCCTACTCAGGAGAGCGTTCA
CCGACAAACAACAGATAAAACGAAAGGCCCAGTCTTCCGACTGAGCCTTTCGTTTTATTTGATGCCTGGC
AGTTCCCTACTCTCGCGTT
