>Addgene plasmid #30999 | pNI4 | addgene partial sequence | sequence record 35585 | 30999 with pTC14_F2 (caagcctgattgggagaaaa)
GTCATAGCTGTTTCCTGGCAGCTCTGGCCCGTGTCTCAAAATCTCTGATGTTACATTGCACAAGATAAAA
ATATATCATCATGCCTCCTCTAGAGGTCTCGCCAGGACCATGGCCTGACCCCGGACCAAGTGGTGGCTAT
CGCCAGCAACATTGGCGGCAAGCAAGCGCTCGAAACGGTGCAGCGGCTGTTGGAGACCCTCGAGCCACCC
ATGACCAAAATCCCTTAACGTGAGTTACGCGTCGTTCCACTGAGCGTCAGACCCCGTAGAAAAGATCAAA
GGATCTTCTTGAGATCCTTTTTTTCTGCGCGTAATCTGCTGCTTGCAAACAAAAAAACCACCGCTACCAG
CGGTGGTTTGTTTGCCGGATCAAGAGCTACCAACTCTTTTTCCGAAGGTAACTGGCTTCAGCAGAGCGCA
GATACCAAATACTGTTCTTCTAGTGTAGCCGTAGTTAGGCCACCACTTCAAGAACTCTGTAGCACCGCCT
ACATACCTCGCTCTGCTAATCCTGTTACCAGTGGCTGCTGCCAGTGGCGATAAGTCGTGTCTTACCGGGT
TGGACTCAAGACGATAGTTACCGGATAAGGCGCAGCGGTCGGGCTGAACGGGGGGTTCGTGCACACAGCC
CAGCTTGGAGCGAACGACCTACACCGAACTGAGATACCTACAGCGTGAGCTATGAGAAAGCGCCACGCTT
CCCGAAGGGAGAAAGGCGGACAGGTATCCGGTAAGCGGCAGGGTCGGAACAGGAGAGCGCACGAGGGAGC
TTCCAGGGGGAAACGCCTGGTATCTTTATAGTCCTGTCGGGTTTCGCCACCTCTGACTTGAGCGTCGATT
TTTGTGATGCTCGTCAGGGGGGCGGAGCCT
